>Addgene plasmid #74162 | pCDNA3-human C-MYC-V394D | addgene full sequence | sequence record 300647 | Addgene NGS Result
GACGGATCGGGAGATCTCCCGATCCCCTATGGTGCACTCTCAGTACAATCTGCTCTGATGCCGCATAGTT
AAGCCAGTATCTGCTCCCTGCTTGTGTGTTGGAGGTCGCTGAGTAGTGCGCGAGCAAAATTTAAGCTACA
ACAAGGCAAGGCTTGACCGACAATTGCATGAAGAATCTGCTTAGGGTTAGGCGTTTTGCGCTGCTTCGCG
ATGTACGGGCCAGATATACGCGTTGACATTGATTATTGACTAGTTATTAATAGTAATCAATTACGGGGTC
ATTAGTTCATAGCCCATATATGGAGTTCCGCGTTACATAACTTACGGTAAATGGCCCGCCTGGCTGACCG
CCCAACGACCCCCGCCCATTGACGTCAATAATGACGTATGTTCCCATAGTAACGCCAATAGGGACTTTCC
ATTGACGTCAATGGGTGGAGTATTTACGGTAAACTGCCCACTTGGCAGTACATCAAGTGTATCATATGCC
AAGTACGCCCCCTATTGACGTCAATGACGGTAAATGGCCCGCCTGGCATTATGCCCAGTACATGACCTTA
TGGGACTTTCCTACTTGGCAGTACATCTACGTATTAGTCATCGCTATTACCATGGTGATGCGGTTTTGGC
AGTACATCAATGGGCGTGGATAGCGGTTTGACTCACGGGGATTTCCAAGTCTCCACCCCATTGACGTCAA
TGGGAGTTTGTTTTGGCACCAAAATCAACGGGACTTTCCAAAATGTCGTAACAACTCCGCCCCATTGACG
CAAATGGGCGGTAGGCGTGTACGGTGGGAGGTCTATATAAGCAGAGCTCTCTGGCTAACTAGAGAACCCA
CTGCTTACTGGCTTATCGAAATTAATACGACTCACTATAGGGAGACCCAAGCTTGGTACCGAGCTCGGAT
CGATCCACTAGTAACGGCCGCCAGTGTGCTGGAATTCACCATGCCCCTCAACGTTAGCTTCACCAACAGG
AACTATGACCTCGACTACGACTCGGTGCAGCCGTATTTCTACTGCGACGAGGAGGAGAACTTCTACCAGC
AGCAGCAGCAGAGCGAGCTGCAGCCCCCGGCGCCCAGCGAGGATATCTGGAAGAAATTCGAGCTGCTGCC
CACCCCGCCCCTGTCCCCTAGCCGCCGCTCCGGGCTCTGCTCGCCCTCCTACGTTGCGGTCACACCCTTC
TCCCTTCGGGGAGACAACGACGGCGGTGGCGGGAGCTTCTCCACGGCCGACCAGCTGGAGATGGTGACCG
AGCTGCTGGGAGGAGACATGGTGAACCAGAGTTTCATCTGCGACCCGGACGACGAGACCTTCATCAAAAA
CATCATCATCCAGGACTGTATGTGGAGCGGCTTCTCGGCCGCCGCCAAGCTCGTCTCAGAGAAGCTGGCC
TCCTACCAGGCTGCGCGCAAAGACAGCGGCAGCCCGAACCCCGCCCGCGGCCACAGCGTCTGCTCCACCT
CCAGCTTGTACCTGCAGGATCTGAGCGCCGCCGCCTCAGAGTGCATCGACCCCTCGGTGGTCTTCCCCTA
CCCTCTCAACGACAGCAGCTCGCCCAAGTCCTGCGCCTCGCAAGACTCCAGCGCCTTCTCTCCGTCCTCG
GATTCTCTGCTCTCCTCGACGGAGTCCTCCCCGCAGGGCAGCCCCGAGCCCCTGGTGCTCCATGAGGAGA
CACCGCCCACCACCAGCAGCGACTCTGAGGAGGAACAAGAAGATGAGGAAGAAATCGATGTTGTTTCTGT
GGAAAAGAGGCAGGCTCCTGGCAAAAGGTCAGAGTCTGGATCACCTTCTGCTGGAGGCCACAGCAAACCT
CCTCACAGCCCACTGGTCCTCAAGAGGTGCCACGTCTCCACACATCAGCACAACTACGCAGCGCCTCCCT
CCACTCGGAAGGACTATCCTGCTGCCAAGAGGGTCAAGTTGGACAGTGTCAGAGTCCTGAGACAGATCAG
CAACAACCGAAAATGCACCAGCCCCAGGTCCTCGGACACCGAGGAGAATGTCAAGAGGCGAACACACAAC
GTCTTGGAGCGCCAGAGGAGGAACGAGCTAAAACGGAGCTTTTTTGCCCTGCGTGACCAGATCCCGGAGT
TGGAAAACAATGAAAAGGCCCCCAAGGTAGATATCCTTAAAAAAGCCACAGCATACATCCTGTCCGTCCA
AGCAGAGGAGCAAAAGCTCATTTCTGAAGAGGACTTGTTGCGGAAACGACGAGAACAGTTGAAACACAAA
CTTGAACAGCTACGGAACTCTTGTGCGTAAGGAAAAGTAAGGAAAACGATTCCTTCTAACAGAAATGTCC
TGAGCAATCACCTATGAACTTGTTTCAAATGCAGCCCAAGCTTATCGATACCGTCGACCTCGAGCATGCA
TCTAGAGGGCCCTATTCTATAGTGTCACCTAAATGCTAGAGCTCGCTGATCAGCCTCGACTGTGCCTTCT
AGTTGCCAGCCATCTGTTGTTTGCCCCTCCCCCGTGCCTTCCTTGACCCTGGAAGGTGCCACTCCCACTG
TCCTTTCCTAATAAAATGAGGAAATTGCATCGCATTGTCTGAGTAGGTGTCATTCTATTCTGGGGGGTGG
GGTGGGGCAGGACAGCAAGGGGGAGGATTGGGAAGACAATAGCAGGCATGCTGGGGATGCGGTGGGCTCT
ATGGCTTCTGAGGCGGAAAGAACCAGCTGGGGCTCTAGGGGGTATCCCC
[124 nt withheld, positions 2710-2833]
C
[91 nt withheld, positions 2835-2925]
A
[49 nt withheld, positions 2927-2975]
CCTTTGACGTTGGAGTCCACGTTCTTT
[37 nt withheld, positions 3003-3039]
ACCCTATCTCGGTCTATTCTTTTGATTTATAAGGGATTTTGCCGATTTCGGCCTATTGGTTAAAAAATGA
GCTGATTTAACAAAAATTTAACGCGAATTAATTCTGTGGAATGTGTGTCAGTTAGGGTGTGGAAAGTCCC
CAGGCTCCCCAGCAGGCAGAAGTATGCAAAGCATGCATCTCAATTAGTCAGCAACCAGGTGTGGAAAGTC
CCCAGGCTCCCCAGCAGGCAGAAGTATGCAAAGCATGCATCTCAATTAGTCAGCAACCATAGTCCCGCCC
CTAACTCCGCCCATCCCGCCCCTAACTCCGCCCAGTTCCGCCCATTCTCCGCCCCATGGCTGACTAATTT
TTTTTATTTATGCAGAGGCCGAGGCCGCCTCTGCCTCTGAGCTATTCCAGAAGTAGTGAGGAGGCTTTTT
TGGAGGCCTAGGCTTTTGCAAAAAGCTCCCGGGAGCTTGTATATCCATTTTCGGATCTGATCAAGAGACA
GGATGAGGATCGTTTCGCATGATTGAACAAGATGGATTGCACGCAGGTTCTCCGGCCGCTTGGGTGGAGA
GGCTATTCGGCTATGACTGGGCACAACAGACAATCGGCTGCTCTGATGCCGCCGTGTTCCGGCTGTCAGC
GCAGGGGCGCCCGGTTCTTTTTGTCAAGACCGACCTGTCCGGTGCCCTGAATGAACTGCAGGACGAGGCA
GCGCGGCTATCGTGGCTGGCCACGACGGGCGTTCCTTGCGCAGCTGTGCTCGACGTTGTCACTGAAGCGG
GAAGGGACTGGCTGCTATTGGGCGAAGTGCCGGGGCAGGATCTCCTGTCATCTCACCTTGCTCCTGCCGA
GAAAGTATCCATCATGGCTGATGCAATGCGGCGGCTGCATACGCTTGATCCGGCTACCTGCCCATTCGAC
CACCAAGCGAAACATCGCATCGAGCGAGCACGTACTCGGATGGAAGCCGGTCTTGTCGATCAGGATGATC
TGGACGAAGAGCATCAGGGGCTCGCGCCAGCCGAACTGTTCGCCAGGCTCAAGGCGCGCATGCCCGACGG
CGAGGATCTCGTCGTGACCCATGGCGATGCCTGCTTGCCGAATATCATGGTGGAAAATGGCCGCTTTTCT
GGATTCATCGACTGTGGCCGGCTGGGTGTGGCGGACCGCTATCAGGACATAGCGTTGGCTACCCGTGATA
TTGCTGAAGAGCTTGGCGGCGAATGGGCTGACCGCTTCCTCGTGCTTTACGGTATCGCCGCTCCCGATTC
GCAGCGCATCGCCTTCTATCGCCTTCTTGACGAGTTCTTCTGAGCGGGACTCTGGGGTTCGAAATGACCG
ACCAAGCGACGCCCAACCTGCCATCACGAGATTTCGATTCCACCGCCGCCTTCTATGAAAGGTTGGGCTT
CGGAATCGTTTTCCGGGACGCCGGCTGGATGATCCTCCAGCGCGGGGATCTCATGCTGGAGTTCTTCGCC
CACCCCAACTTGTTTATTGCAGCTTATAATGGTTACAAATAAAGCAATAGCATCACAAATTTCACAAATA
AAGCATTTTTTTCACTGCATTCTAGTTGTGGTTTGTCCAAACTCATCAATGTATCTTATCATGTCTGTAT
ACCGTCGACCTCTAGCTAGAGCTTGGCGTAATCATGGTCATAGCTGTTTCCTGTGTGAAATTGTTATCCG
CTCACAATTCCACACAACATACGAGCCGGAAGCATAAAGTGTAAAGCCTGGGGTGCCTAATGAGTGAGCT
AACTCACATTAATTGCGTTGCGCTCACTGCCCGCTTTCCAGTCGGGAAACCTGTCGTGCCAGCTGCATTA
ATGAATCGGCCAACGCGCGGGGAGAGGCGGTTTGCGTATTGGGCGCTCTTCCGCTTCCTCGCTCACTGAC
TCGCTGCGCTCGGTCGTTCGGCTGCGGCGAGCGGTATCAGCTCACTCAAAGGCGGTAATACGGTTATCCA
CAGAATCAGGGGATAACGCAGGAAAGAACATGTGAGCAAAAGGCCAGCAAAAGGCCAGGAACCGTAAAAA
GGCCGCGTTGCTGGCGTTTTTCCATAGGCTCCGCCCCCCTGACGAGCATCACAAAAATCGACGCTCAAGT
CAGAGGTGGCGAAACCCGACAGGACTATAAAGATACCAGGCGTTTCCCCCTGGAAGCTCCCTCGTGCGCT
CTCCTGTTCCGACCCTGCCGCTTACCGGATACCTGTCCGCCTTTCTCCCTTCGGGAAGCGTGGCGCTTTC
TCATAGCTCACGCTGTAGGTATCTCAGTTCGGTGTAGGTCGTTCGCTCCAAGCTGGGCTGTGTGCACGAA
CCCCCCGTTCAGCCCGACCGCTGCGCCTTATCCGGTAACTATCGTCTTGAGTCCAACCCGGTAAGACACG
ACTTATCGCCACTGGCAGCAGCCACTGGTAACAGGATTAGCAGAGCGAGGTATGTAGGCGGTGCTACAGA
GTTCTTGAAGTGGTGGCCTAACTACGGCTACACTAGAAGAACAGTATTTGGTATCTGCGCTCTGCTGAAG
CCAGTTACCTTCGGAAAAAGAGTTGGTAGCTCTTGATCCGGCAAACAAACCACCGCTGGTAGCGGTGGTT
TTTTTGTTTGCAAGCAGCAGATTACGCGCAGAAAAAAAGGATCTCAAGAAGATCCTTTGATCTTTTCTAC
GGGGTCTGACGCTCAGTGGAACGAAAACTCACGTTAAGGGATTTTGGTCATGAGATTATCAAAAAGGATC
TTCACCTAGATCCTTTTAAATTAAAAATGAAGTTTTAAATCAATCTAAAGTATATATGAGTAAACTTGGT
CTGACAGTTACCAATGCTTAATCAGTGAGGCACCTATCTCAGCGATCTGTCTATTTCGTTCATCCATAGT
TGCCTGACTCCCCGTCGTGTAGATAACTACGATACGGGAGGGCTTACCATCTGGCCCCAGTGCTGCAATG
ATACCGCGAGACCCACGCTCACCGGCTCCAGATTTATCAGCAATAAACCAGCCAGCCGGAAGGGCCGAGC
GCAGAAGTGGTCCTGCAACTTTATCCGCCTCCATCCAGTCTATTAATTGTTGCCGGGAAGCTAGAGTAAG
TAGTTCGCCAGTTAATAGTTTGCGCAACGTTGTTGCCATTGCTACAGGCATCGTGGTGTCACGCTCGTCG
TTTGGTATGGCTTCATTCAGCTCCGGTTCCCAACGATCAAGGCGAGTTACATGATCCCCCATGTTGTGCA
AAAAAGCGGTTAGCTCCTTCGGTCCTCCGATCGTTGTCAGAAGTAAGTTGGCCGCAGTGTTATCACTCAT
GGTTATGGCAGCACTGCATAATTCTCTTACTGTCATGCCATCCGTAAGATGCTTTTCTGTGACTGGTGAG
TACTCAACCAAGTCATTCTGAGAATAGTGTATGCGGCGACCGAGTTGCTCTTGCCCGGCGTCAATACGGG
ATAATACCGCGCCACATAGCAGAACTTTAAAAGTGCTCATCATTGGAAAACGTTCTTCGGGGCGAAAACT
CTCAAGGATCTTACCGCTGTTGAGATCCAGTTCGATGTAACCCACTCGTGCACCCAACTGATCTTCAGCA
TCTTTTACTTTCACCAGCGTTTCTGGGTGAGCAAAAACAGGAAGGCAAAATGCCGCAAAAAAGGGAATAA
GGGCGACACGGAAATGTTGAATACTCATACTCTTCCTTTTTCAATATTATTGAAGCATTTATCAGGGTTA
TTGTCTCATGAGCGGATACATATTTGAATGTATTTAGAAAAATAAACAAATAGGGGTTCCGCGCACATTT
CCCCGAAAAGTGCCACCTGACGTC
Features (pLannotate 1.2.2; 22 found; start..end, strand, type, name):
     28..80      -  misc_feature   bom (fragment): basis of mobility region from pBR322
    235..614     +  enhancer       CMV enhancer: human cytomegalovirus immediate early enhancer
    615..818     +  promoter       CMV promoter: human cytomegalovirus (CMV) immediate early promoter
    814..847     +  LTR            5' LTR (truncated) (fragment): truncated 5' long terminal repeat (LTR) from HIV-1
    863..881     +  promoter       T7 promoter: promoter for bacteriophage T7 RNA polymerase
    951..2270    +  CDS            c-Myc: human c-Myc proto-oncogene
   2347..2374    +  misc_feature   MCS (fragment): pBluescript multiple cloning site
   2396..2414    -  promoter       SP6 promoter: promoter for bacteriophage SP6 RNA polymerase
   2440..2664    +  polyA_signal   bGH poly(A) signal: bovine growth hormone polyadenylation signal
   2668..2689    +  promoter       SV40 promoter (fragment): SV40 enhancer and early promoter
   2710..3138    +  rep_origin     f1 ori (sequence partly withheld): f1 bacteriophage origin of replication; arrow indicates direction of (+) strand synthesis
   3152..3481    +  promoter       SV40 promoter: SV40 enhancer and early promoter
   3548..4339    +  CDS            neo: KKA2_KLEPN - Also known as kan, nptII. Experimental evidence at protein level: Swiss-Prot protein existence level 1. Resistance to kanamycin, neomycin, paromomycin, ribostamycin, butirosin and gentamicin B. From Klebsiella pneumoniae.
   4363..4521    +  CDS            ble (fragment): BLE_KLEPN - Experimental evidence at protein level: Swiss-Prot protein existence level 1. Binding protein with a strong affinity to the bleomycin family of antibiotics. Binds to CL990; an antimitotic-antibiotic compound. From Klebsiella pneumoniae.
   4516..4637    +  polyA_signal   SV40 poly(A) signal: SV40 polyadenylation signal
   4710..4726    -  protein_bind   lac operator: The lac repressor binds to the lac operator to inhibit transcription in E. coli. This inhibition can be relieved by adding lactose or isopropyl-β-D-thiogalactopyranoside (IPTG). lac repressor encoded by lacI
   4734..4764    -  promoter       lac promoter: promoter for the E. coli lac operon
   4779..4800    -  protein_bind   CAP binding site: CAP binding activates transcription in the presence of cAMP. E. coli catabolite activator protein
   4813..4905    -  CDS            lacI (fragment): lac repressor; lacI; The lac repressor binds to the lac operator to inhibit transcription in E. coli. This inhibition can be relieved by adding lactose or isopropyl-β-D-thiogalactopyranoside (IPTG).
   5088..5676    -  rep_origin     ori: high-copy-number ColE1/pMB1/pBR322/pUC origin of replication
   5847..6707    -  CDS            AmpR: β-lactamase; bla; confers resistance to ampicillin, carbenicillin, and related antibiotics
   6708..6812    -  promoter       AmpR promoter: bla
