[The description below was written by a language model from this plasmid's Addgene catalogue record and pLannotate feature annotations shown in this document.]
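Description:
pCDNA3-human C-MYC-V394D is a mammalian expression plasmid built on the Invitrogen pcDNA3 backbone and carrying the human c-Myc proto-oncogene (MYC) with a V394D point mutation. The insert was cloned between EcoRI and XhoI sites that both remain intact. In the sequenced record (about 6.8 kb), the annotated c-Myc coding sequence spans roughly 1.3 kb. This is somewhat longer than the 1,064 bp insert size listed in the catalogue fields, so the sequence-derived figure is probably the more reliable one. No epitope tag or reporter is annotated.

Expression is driven by the human cytomegalovirus immediate-early enhancer and promoter and is terminated by the bovine growth hormone polyadenylation signal. T7 and SP6 phage promoters flank the cloning region and can serve for in vitro transcription or as sequencing primer sites. A separate SV40 early promoter drives the neomycin phosphotransferase gene, followed by an SV40 poly(A) signal, which permits G418 selection of stably transfected mammalian cells. In E. coli the plasmid is maintained at high copy from a ColE1/pUC-type origin and selected with ampicillin through the β-lactamase gene. An f1 origin is also present for single-stranded DNA production. The short annotated fragments (HIV-1 LTR, ble, lacI, bom, pBluescript MCS) are most likely backbone remnants or chance matches from the automated annotation rather than functional elements.

The stated purpose is mammalian expression of the human c-Myc "VD" mutant. The associated publication concerns the interaction of Myc with Miz1 in medulloblastoma, which suggests the mutant is used to study that interaction, although the record does not describe the mutation's effect.
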