Addgene plasmid #74162: pCDNA3-human C-MYC-V394D
Purpose: Mammalian expression of human cMyc VD mutant
Depositing lab: Martine Roussel. Depositing organization: St. Jude Children's Research Hospital. Publication: The Interaction of Myc with Miz1 Defines Medulloblastoma Subgroup Identity. Vo BT, Wolf E, Kawauchi D, Gebhardt A, Rehg JE, Finkelstein D, Walz S, Murphy BL, Youn YH, Han YG, Eilers M, Roussel MF. Cancer Cell. 2016 Jan 11;29(1):5-16. doi: 10.1016/j.ccell.2015.12.003. PubMed 26766587.
Backbone
  Vector backbone: pCDNA3
  Backbone manufacturer: Invitrogen
  Backbone size w/o insert (bp): 5440
  Vector type: Mammalian Expression
Growth in bacteria
  Bacterial resistance: Ampicillin, 100 μg/mL
  Growth temperature: 37°C
  Growth strain: DH5alpha
  Copy number: High Copy
Gene/Insert
  Gene/Insert name: cMyc
  Species: H. sapiens (human)
  Insert size (bp): 1064
  Mutation: V394D
  Entrez Gene: MYC (a.k.a. MRTL, MYCC, bHLHe39, c-Myc)
  Promoter: CMV
  Cloning method: Restriction Enzyme; 5′ cloning site EcoRI (not destroyed); 3′ cloning site XhoI (not destroyed)
  Sequencing primers: 5′ CMV-F; 3′ BGHrev
Terms and licenses: Academic/Nonprofit Terms; Industry Terms: Not Available to Industry
How to cite: pCDNA3-human C-MYC-V394D was a gift from Martine Roussel (Addgene plasmid # 74162 ; http://n2t.net/addgene:74162 ; RRID:Addgene_74162)
