>Addgene plasmid #74162 | pCDNA3-human C-MYC-V394D | depositor partial sequence | sequence record 139207 | cMyc-VD
TGTGCTGGAATTCACCATGCCCCTCAACGTTAGCTTCACCAACAGGAACTATGACCTCGACTACGACTCG
GTGCAGCCGTATTTCTACTGCGACGAGGAGGAGAACTTCTACCAGCAGCAGCAGCAGAGCGAGCTGCAGC
CCCCGGCGCCCAGCGAGGATATCTGGAAGAAATTCGAGCTGCTGCCCACCCCGCCCCTGTCCCCTAGCCG
CCGCTCCGGGCTCTGCTCGCCCTCCTACGTTGCGGTCACACCCTTCTCCCTTCGGGGAGACAACGACGGC
GGTGGCGGGAGCTTCTCCACGGCCGACCAGCTGGAGATGGTGACCGAGCTGCTGGGAGGAGACATGGTGA
ACCAGAGTTTCATCTGCGACCCGGACGACGAGACCTTCATCAAAAACATCATCATCCAGGACTGTATGTG
GAGCGGCTTCTCGGCCGCCGCCAAGCTCGTCTCAGAGAAGCTGGCCTCCTACCAGGCTGCGCGCAAAGAC
AGCGGCAGCCCGAACCCCGCCCGCGGCCACAGCGTCTGCTCCACCTCCAGCTTGTACCTGCAGGATCTGA
GCGCCGCCGCCTCAGAGTGCATCGACCCCTCGGTGGTCTTCCCCTACCCTCTCAACGACAGCAGCTCGCC
CAAGTCCTGCGCCTCGCAAGACTCCAGCGCCTTCTCTCCGTCCTCGGATTCTCTGCTCTCCTCGACGGAG
TCCTCCCCGCAGGGCAGCCCCGAGCCCCTGGTGCTCCATGAGGAGACACCGCCCACCACCAGCAGCGACT
CTGAGGAGGAACAAGAAGATGAGGAAGAAATCGATGTTGTTTCTGTGGAAAAGAGGCAGGCTCCTGGCAA
AAGGTCAGAGTCTGGATCACCTTCTGCTGGAGGCCACAGCAAACCTCCTCACAGCCCACTGGTCCTCAAG
AGGTGCCACGTCTCCACACATCAGCACAACTACGCAGCGCCTCCCTCCACTCGGAAGGACTATCCTGCTG
CCAAGAGGGTCAAGTTGGACAGTGTCAGAGTCCTGAGACAGATCAGCAACAACCGAAAATGCACCAGCCC
CAGGTCCTCGGACACCGAGGAGAATGTCAAGAGGCGAACACACAACGTCTTGGAGCGCCAGAGGAGGAAC
GAGCTAAAACGGAGCTTTTTTGCCCTGCGTGACCAGATCCCGGAGTTGGAAAACAATGAAAAGGCCCCCA
AGGTAGATATCCTTAAAAAAGCCACAGCATACATCCTGTCCGTCCAAGCAGAGGAGCAAAAGCTCATTTC
TGAAGAGGACTTGTTGCGGAAACGACGAGAACAGTTGAAACACAAACTTGAACAGCTACGGAACTCTTGT
GCGTAAGGAAAAGTAAGGAAAACGATTCCTT
