>Addgene plasmid #74162 | pCDNA3-human C-MYC-V394D | addgene partial sequence | sequence record 141714 | CMV-F 5'-CGCAAATGGGCGGTAGGCGTG-3'
ACCCACTGCTTACTGGCTTATCGAAATTAATACGACTCACTATAGGGAGACCCAAGCTTGGTACCGAGCT
CGGATCGATCCACTAGTAACGGCCGCCAGTGTGCTGGAATTCACCATGCCCCTCAACGTTAGCTTCACCA
ACAGGAACTATGACCTCGACTACGACTCGGTGCAGCCGTATTTCTACTGCGACGAGGAGGAGAACTTCTA
CCAGCAGCAGCAGCAGAGCGAGCTGCAGCCCCCGGCGCCCAGCGAGGATATCTGGAAGAAATTCGAGCTG
CTGCCCACCCCGCCCCTGTCCCCTAGCCGCCGCTCCGGGCTCTGCTCGCCCTCCTACGTTGCGGTCACAC
CCTTCTCCCTTCGGGGAGACAACGACGGCGGTGGCGGGAGCTTCTCCACGGCCGACCAGCTGGAGATGGT
GACCGAGCTGCTGGGAGGAGACATGGTGAACCAGAGTTTCATCTGCGACCCGGACGACGAGACCTTCATC
AAAAACATCATCATCCAGGACTGTATGTGGAGCGGCTTCTCGGCCGCCGCCAAGCTCGTCTCAGAGAAGC
TGGCCTCCTACCAGGCTGCGCGCAAAGACAGCGGCAGCCCGAACCCCGCCCGCGGCCACAGCGTCTGCTC
CACCTCCAGCTTGTACCTGCAGGATCTGAGCGCCGCCGCCTCAGAGTGCATCGACCCCTCGGTGGTCTTC
CCCTACCCTCTCAACGACAGCAGCTCGCCCAAGTCCTGCGCCTCGCAAGACTCCAGCGCCTTCTCTCCGT
CCTCGGATTCTCTGCTCTCCTCGACGGAGTCCTCCC
