>Addgene plasmid #74162 | pCDNA3-human C-MYC-V394D | addgene partial sequence | sequence record 141903 | BGH-rev 5'-TAGAAGGCACAGTCGAGG-3'
AGGGCCCTCTAGATGCATGCTCGAGGTCGACGGTATCGATAAGCTTGGGCTGCATTTGAAACAAGTTCAT
AGGTGATTGCTCAGGACATTTCTGTTAGAAGGAATCGTTTTCCTTACTTTTCCTTACGCACAAGAGTTCC
GTAGCTGTTCAAGTTTGTGTTTCAACTGTTCTCGTCGTTTCCGCAACAAGTCCTCTTCAGAAATGAGCTT
TTGCTCCTCTGCTTGGACGGACAGGATGTATGCTGTGGCTTTTTTAAGGATATCTACCTTGGGGGCCTTT
TCATTGTTTTCCAACTCCGGGATCTGGTCACGCAGGGCAAAAAAGCTCCGTTTTAGCTCGTTCCTCCTCT
GGCGCTCCAAGACGTTGTGTGTTCGCCTCTTGACATTCTCCTCGGTGTCCGAGGACCTGGGGCTGGTGCA
TTTTCGGTTGTTGCTGATCTGTCTCAGGACTCTGACACTGTCCAACTTGACCCTCTTGGCAGCAGGATAG
TCCTTCCGAGTGGAGGGAGGCGCTGCGTAGTTGTGCTGATGTGTGGAGACGTGGCACCTCTTGAGGACCA
GTGGGCTGTGAGGAGGTTTGCTGTGGCCTCCAGCAGAAGGTGATCCAGACTCTGACCTTTTGCCAGGAGC
CTGCCTCTTTTCCACAGAAACAACATCGATTTCTTCCTCATCTTCTTGTTCCTCCTCAGAGTCGCTGCTG
GTGGTGGGCGGTGTCTCCTCATGGAGCACCAGGG
